LOCUS       Exported 7711 bp ds-DNA circular SYN 11-FEB-2022
DEFINITION  synthetic circular DNA
ACCESSION   .
VERSION     .
KEYWORDS    pLV-mitoGFP
SOURCE      synthetic DNA construct
  ORGANISM  synthetic DNA construct
REFERENCE   1 (bases 1 to 7711)
  AUTHORS   Kitay BM, McCormack R, Wang Y, Tsoulfas P, Zhai RG
  TITLE     Mislocalization of neuronal mitochondria reveals regulation of
            Wallerian degeneration and NMNAT/WLDS-mediated axon protection
            independent of axonal mitochondria.
  JOURNAL   Hum Mol Genet. 2013 Jan 24.
  PUBMED    23314018
REFERENCE   2 (bases 1 to 7711)
  AUTHORS   .
  TITLE     Direct Submission
  JOURNAL   Exported Feb 11, 2022 from SnapGene Server 1.1.58
            http://www.snapgene.com
FEATURES             Location/Qualifiers
     source          1..7711
                     /organism="synthetic DNA construct"
                     /mol_type="other DNA"
     LTR             1..181
                     /label=5' LTR (truncated)
                     /note="truncated 5' long terminal repeat (LTR) from HIV-1"
     misc_feature    228..353
                     /label=HIV-1 Psi
                     /note="packaging signal of human immunodeficiency virus
                     type 1"
     misc_feature    846..1079
                     /label=RRE
                     /note="The Rev response element (RRE) of HIV-1 allows for
                     Rev-dependent mRNA export from the nucleus to the
                     cytoplasm."
     CDS             1264..1308
                     /codon_start=1
                     /product="antigenic peptide corresponding to amino acids
                     655 to 669 of the HIV envelope protein gp41 (Lutje Hulsik
                     et al., 2013)"
                     /label=gp41 peptide
                     /note="recognized by the 2H10 single-chain llama nanobody"
                     /translation="KNEQELLELDKWASL"
     misc_feature    1575..1691
                     /label=cPPT/CTS
                     /note="central polypurine tract and central termination
                     sequence of HIV-1"
     enhancer        1714..2017
                     /label=CMV enhancer
                     /note="human cytomegalovirus immediate early enhancer"
     promoter        2018..2221
                     /label=CMV promoter
                     /note="human cytomegalovirus (CMV) immediate early
                     promoter"
     primer_bind     2172..2192
                     /label=CMV-F
                     /note="Human CMV immediate early promoter, forward primer"
     primer_bind     2218..2242
                     /label=LNCX
                     /note="Human CMV promoter, forward primer"
     CDS             2383..2457
                     /codon_start=1
                     /product="mitochondrial presequence of human cytochrome c
                     oxidase subunit VIII (Rizutto et al., 1989)"
                     /label=COX8 presequence
                     /translation="MSVLTPLLLRGLTGSARRLPVPRAK"
     CDS             2521..3237
                     /codon_start=1
                     /product="Aequoria victoria green fluorescent protein"
                     /label=GFP
                     /translation="MSKGEELFTGVVPILVELDGDVNGHKFSVSGEGEGDATYGKLTLK
                     FICTTGKLPVPWPTLVTTFSYGVQCFSRYPDHMKRHDFFKSAMPEGYVQERTIFFKDDG
                     NYKTRAEVKFEGDTLVNRIELKGIDFKEDGNILGHKLEYNYNSHNVYIMADKQKNGIKV
                     NFKIRHNIEDGSVQLADHYQQNTPIGDGPVLLPDNHYLSTQSALSKDPNEKRDHMVLLE
                     FVTAAGITHGMDELYK"
     primer_bind     complement(2551..2579)
                     /label=GFP-R
                     /note="GFP, reverse primer. Does NOT anneal to EGFP"
     primer_bind     3174..3194
                     /label=GFP-F
                     /note="GFP, forward primer. Does NOT anneal to EGFP"
     primer_bind     complement(3276..3292)
                     /label=KS primer
                     /note="common sequencing primer, one of multiple similar
                     variants"
     primer_bind     complement(3277..3293)
                     /label=pBluescriptKS
                     /note="For pBluescript vector"
     misc_feature    3328..3916
                     /label=WPRE
                     /note="woodchuck hepatitis virus posttranscriptional
                     regulatory element"
     primer_bind     complement(3381..3401)
                     /label=WPRE-R
                     /note="WPRE, reverse primer"
     CDS             complement(3799..3810)
                     /codon_start=1
                     /product="Factor Xa recognition and cleavage site"
                     /label=Factor Xa site
                     /translation="IEGR"
     LTR             4003..4236
                     /label=3' LTR (Delta-U3)
                     /note="self-inactivating 3' long terminal repeat (LTR) from
                     HIV-1"
     polyA_signal    4308..4429
                     /label=SV40 poly(A) signal
                     /note="SV40 polyadenylation signal"
     primer_bind     complement(4345..4364)
                     /label=SV40pA-R
                     /note="SV40 polyA, reverse primer"
     primer_bind     4399..4418
                     /label=EBV-rev
                     /note="SV40 polyA terminator, reverse primer"
     rep_origin      4469..4604
                     /label=SV40 ori
                     /note="SV40 origin of replication"
     primer_bind     4531..4550
                     /label=SV40pro-F
                     /note="SV40 promoter/origin, forward primer"
     primer_bind     complement(4624..4643)
                     /label=T7
                     /note="T7 promoter, forward primer"
     promoter        complement(4625..4643)
                     /label=T7 promoter
                     /note="promoter for bacteriophage T7 RNA polymerase"
     primer_bind     complement(4653..4670)
                     /label=M13 Forward
                     /note="In lacZ gene. Also called M13-F20 or M13 (-21)
                     Forward"
     primer_bind     complement(4653..4669)
                     /label=M13 fwd
                     /note="common sequencing primer, one of multiple similar
                     variants"
     primer_bind     complement(4662..4684)
                     /label=M13/pUC Forward
                     /note="In lacZ gene"
     rep_origin      4811..5266
                     /direction=RIGHT
                     /label=f1 ori
                     /note="f1 bacteriophage origin of replication; arrow
                     indicates direction of (+) strand synthesis"
     primer_bind     complement(4898..4917)
                     /label=F1ori-R
                     /note="F1 origin, reverse primer"
     primer_bind     5108..5129
                     /label=F1ori-F
                     /note="F1 origin, forward primer"
     promoter        5292..5396
                     /gene="bla"
                     /label=AmpR promoter
     CDS             5397..6257
                     /codon_start=1
                     /gene="bla"
                     /product="beta-lactamase"
                     /label=AmpR
                     /note="confers resistance to ampicillin, carbenicillin, and
                     related antibiotics"
                     /translation="MSIQHFRVALIPFFAAFCLPVFAHPETLVKVKDAEDQLGARVGYI
                     ELDLNSGKILESFRPEERFPMMSTFKVLLCGAVLSRIDAGQEQLGRRIHYSQNDLVEYS
                     PVTEKHLTDGMTVRELCSAAITMSDNTAANLLLTTIGGPKELTAFLHNMGDHVTRLDRW
                     EPELNEAIPNDERDTTMPVAMATTLRKLLTGELLTLASRQQLIDWMEADKVAGPLLRSA
                     LPAGWFIADKSGAGERGSRGIIAALGPDGKPSRIVVIYTTGSQATMDERNRQIAEIGAS
                     LIKHW"
     primer_bind     complement(5615..5634)
                     /label=Amp-R
                     /note="Ampicillin resistance gene, reverse primer"
     rep_origin      6428..7016
                     /direction=RIGHT
                     /label=ori
                     /note="high-copy-number ColE1/pMB1/pBR322/pUC origin of
                     replication"
     primer_bind     6917..6936
                     /label=pBR322ori-F
                     /note="pBR322 origin, forward primer"
     primer_bind     7170..7187
                     /label=L4440
                     /note="L4440 vector, forward primer"
     protein_bind    7304..7325
                     /label=CAP binding site
                     /bound_moiety="E. coli catabolite activator protein"
                     /note="CAP binding activates transcription in the presence
                     of cAMP."
     promoter        7340..7370
                     /label=lac promoter
                     /note="promoter for the E. coli lac operon"
     protein_bind    7378..7394
                     /label=lac operator
                     /bound_moiety="lac repressor encoded by lacI"
                     /note="The lac repressor binds to the lac operator to
                     inhibit transcription in E. coli. This inhibition can be
                     relieved by adding lactose or
                     isopropyl-beta-D-thiogalactopyranoside (IPTG)."
     primer_bind     7383..7405
                     /label=M13/pUC Reverse
                     /note="In lacZ gene"
     primer_bind     7402..7418
                     /label=M13 rev
                     /note="common sequencing primer, one of multiple similar
                     variants"
     primer_bind     7402..7418
                     /label=M13 Reverse
                     /note="In lacZ gene. Also called M13-rev"
     primer_bind     7437..7457
                     /label=T3
                     /note="T3 promoter, forward primer"
     promoter        7439..7457
                     /label=T3 promoter
                     /note="promoter for bacteriophage T3 RNA polymerase"
     promoter        7485..7711
                     /label=RSV promoter
                     /note="Rous sarcoma virus enhancer/promoter"
ORIGIN
        1 gggtctctct ggttagacca gatctgagcc tgggagctct ctggctaact agggaaccca
       61 ctgcttaagc ctcaataaag cttgccttga gtgcttcaag tagtgtgtgc ccgtctgttg
      121 tgtgactctg gtaactagag atccctcaga cccttttagt cagtgtggaa aatctctagc
      181 agtggcgccc gaacagggac ttgaaagcga aagggaaacc agaggagctc tctcgacgca
      241 ggactcggct tgctgaagcg cgcacggcaa gaggcgaggg gcggcgactg gtgagtacgc
      301 caaaaatttt gactagcgga ggctagaagg agagagatgg gtgcgagagc gtcagtatta
      361 agcgggggag aattagatcg cgatgggaaa aaattcggtt aaggccaggg ggaaagaaaa
      421 aatataaatt aaaacatata gtatgggcaa gcagggagct agaacgattc gcagttaatc
      481 ctggcctgtt agaaacatca gaaggctgta gacaaatact gggacagcta caaccatccc
      541 ttcagacagg atcagaagaa cttagatcat tatataatac agtagcaacc ctctattgtg
      601 tgcatcaaag gatagagata aaagacacca aggaagcttt agacaagata gaggaagagc
      661 aaaacaaaag taagaccacc gcacagcaag cggccgctga tcttcagacc tggaggagga
      721 gatatgaggg acaattggag aagtgaatta tataaatata aagtagtaaa aattgaacca
      781 ttaggagtag cacccaccaa ggcaaagaga agagtggtgc agagagaaaa aagagcagtg
      841 ggaataggag ctttgttcct tgggttcttg ggagcagcag gaagcactat gggcgcagcg
      901 tcaatgacgc tgacggtaca ggccagacaa ttattgtctg gtatagtgca gcagcagaac
      961 aatttgctga gggctattga ggcgcaacag catctgttgc aactcacagt ctggggcatc
     1021 aagcagctcc aggcaagaat cctggctgtg gaaagatacc taaaggatca acagctcctg
     1081 gggatttggg gttgctctgg aaaactcatt tgcaccactg ctgtgccttg gaatgctagt
     1141 tggagtaata aatctctgga acagatttgg aatcacacga cctggatgga gtgggacaga
     1201 gaaattaaca attacacaag cttaatacac tccttaattg aagaatcgca aaaccagcaa
     1261 gaaaagaatg aacaagaatt attggaatta gataaatggg caagtttgtg gaattggttt
     1321 aacataacaa attggctgtg gtatataaaa ttattcataa tgatagtagg aggcttggta
     1381 ggtttaagaa tagtttttgc tgtactttct atagtgaata gagttaggca gggatattca
     1441 ccattatcgt ttcagaccca cctcccaacc ccgaggggac ccgacaggcc cgaaggaata
     1501 gaagaagaag gtggagagag agacagagac agatccattc gattagtgaa cggatctcga
     1561 cggtatcggt taacttttaa aagaaaaggg gggattgggg ggtacagtgc aggggaaaga
     1621 atagtagaca taatagcaac agacatacaa actaaagaat tacaaaaaca aattacaaaa
     1681 ttcaaaattt tatcgataag cttgggagtt ccgcgttaca taacttacgg taaatggccc
     1741 gcctggctga ccgcccaacg acccccgccc attgacgtca ataatgacgt atgttcccat
     1801 agtaacgcca atagggactt tccattgacg tcaatgggtg gagtatttac ggtaaactgc
     1861 ccacttggca gtacatcaag tgtatcatat gccaagtacg ccccctattg acgtcaatga
     1921 cggtaaatgg cccgcctggc attatgccca gtacatgacc ttatgggact ttcctacttg
     1981 gcagtacatc tacgtattag tcatcgctat taccatggtg atgcggtttt ggcagtacat
     2041 caatgggcgt ggatagcggt ttgactcacg gggatttcca agtctccacc ccattgacgt
     2101 caatgggagt ttgttttggc accaaaatca acgggacttt ccaaaatgtc gtaacaactc
     2161 cgccccattg acgcaaatgg gcggtaggcg tgtacggtgg gaggtctata taagcagagc
     2221 tcgtttagtg aaccgtcaga tcgcctggag acgccatcca cgctgttttg acctccatag
     2281 aagacaccgc ccgggcgtac gggatcccac cggtgctcga gatgcatact agtggatccc
     2341 ccgggctgca ggaattcgat aattcgggta ctccgtgcca tcatgtccgt cctgacgccg
     2401 ctgctgctgc ggggcttgac aggctcggcc cggcggctcc cagtgccgcg cgccaagatc
     2461 cattcgttgc cgccggaggg gaagcttatc gattatgatg ttcctgatta tgcaagctta
     2521 atgagtaaag gagaagaact tttcactgga gttgtcccaa ttcttgttga attagatggt
     2581 gatgttaatg ggcacaaatt ttctgtcagt ggagagggtg aaggtgatgc aacatacgga
     2641 aaacttaccc ttaaatttat ttgcactact ggaaaactac ctgttccatg gccaacactt
     2701 gtcactactt tctcttatgg tgttcaatgc ttttcaagat acccagatca tatgaaacgg
     2761 catgactttt tcaagagtgc catgcccgaa ggttatgtac aggaaagaac tatatttttc
     2821 aaagatgacg ggaactacaa gacacgtgct gaagtcaagt ttgaaggtga tacccttgtt
     2881 aatagaatcg agttaaaagg tattgatttt aaagaagatg gaaacattct tggacacaaa
     2941 ttggaataca actataactc acacaatgta tacatcatgg cagacaaaca aaagaatgga
     3001 atcaaagtta acttcaaaat tagacacaac attgaagatg gaagcgttca actagcagat
     3061 cattatcaac aaaatactcc aattggcgat ggccctgtcc ttttaccaga caaccattac
     3121 ctgtccacac aatctgccct ttcgaaagat cccaacgaaa agagagacca catggtcctt
     3181 cttgagtttg taacagctgc tgggattaca catggcatgg atgaactata caaataaatg
     3241 tccagacttc cggggatcct ctagatcaag cttatcgata ccgtcgacct cgactccgga
     3301 tgatcagggc cctgtacaga tatcgacaat caacctctgg attacaaaat ttgtgaaaga
     3361 ttgactggta ttcttaacta tgttgctcct tttacgctat gtggatacgc tgctttaatg
     3421 cctttgtatc atgctattgc ttcccgtatg gctttcattt tctcctcctt gtataaatcc
     3481 tggttgctgt ctctttatga ggagttgtgg cccgttgtca ggcaacgtgg cgtggtgtgc
     3541 actgtgtttg ctgacgcaac ccccactggt tggggcattg ccaccacctg tcagctcctt
     3601 tccgggactt tcgctttccc cctccctatt gccacggcgg aactcatcgc cgcctgcctt
     3661 gcccgctgct ggacaggggc tcggctgttg ggcactgaca attccgtggt gttgtcgggg
     3721 aagctgacgt cctttccatg gctgctcgcc tgtgttgcca cctggattct gcgcgggacg
     3781 tccttctgct acgtcccttc ggccctcaat ccagcggacc ttccttcccg cggcctgctg
     3841 ccggctctgc ggcctcttcc gcgtcttcgc cttcgccctc agacgagtcg gatctccctt
     3901 tgggccgcct ccccgcctgg aattcgagct cggtaccttt aagaccaatg acttacaagg
     3961 cagctgtaga tcttagccac tttttaaaag aaaagggggg actggaaggg ctaattcact
     4021 cccaacgaag acaagatctg ctttttgctt gtactgggtc tctctggtta gaccagatct
     4081 gagcctggga gctctctggc taactaggga acccactgct taagcctcaa taaagcttgc
     4141 cttgagtgct tcaagtagtg tgtgcccgtc tgttgtgtga ctctggtaac tagagatccc
     4201 tcagaccctt ttagtcagtg tggaaaatct ctagcagtag tagttcatgt catcttatta
     4261 ttcagtattt ataacttgca aagaaatgaa tatcagagag tgagaggaac ttgtttattg
     4321 cagcttataa tggttacaaa taaagcaata gcatcacaaa tttcacaaat aaagcatttt
     4381 tttcactgca ttctagttgt ggtttgtcca aactcatcaa tgtatcttat catgtctggc
     4441 tctagctatc ccgcccctaa ctccgcccat cccgccccta actccgccca gttccgccca
     4501 ttctccgccc catggctgac taattttttt tatttatgca gaggccgagg ccgcctcggc
     4561 ctctgagcta ttccagaagt agtgaggagg cttttttgga ggcctaggga cgtacccaat
     4621 tcgccctata gtgagtcgta ttacgcgcgc tcactggccg tcgttttaca acgtcgtgac
     4681 tgggaaaacc ctggcgttac ccaacttaat cgccttgcag cacatccccc tttcgccagc
     4741 tggcgtaata gcgaagaggc ccgcaccgat cgcccttccc aacagttgcg cagcctgaat
     4801 ggcgaatggg nnnnnnnnnn nnnnnnnnnn nnnnnnnnnn nnnnnnnnnn nnnnnnnnnn
     4861 nnnnnnnnnn nnnnnnnnnn nnnnnnnnnn nnnnnnnnnn nnnnnnnnnn nnnnnnnnnn
     4921 nnnnnnnnnn nnnncnnnnn nnnnnnnnnn nnnnnnnnnn nnnnnnnnnn nnnnnnnnnn
     4981 nnnnnnnnnn nnnnnnnnnn nnnnnnnnnn nnnnnnnnnn nnnnnnannn nnnnnnnnnn
     5041 nnnnnnnnnn nnnnnnnnnn nnnnnnnnnn nnnnnncctt tgacgttgga gtccacgttc
     5101 tttaatagtg gactcttgtt ccaaactgga acaacactca accctatctc ggtctattct
     5161 tttgatttat aagggatttt gccgatttcg gcctattggt taaaaaatga gctgatttaa
     5221 caaaaattta acgcgaattt taacaaaata ttaacgctta caatttaggt ggcacttttc
     5281 ggggaaatgt gcgcggaacc cctatttgtt tatttttcta aatacattca aatatgtatc
     5341 cgctcatgag acaataaccc tgataaatgc ttcaataata ttgaaaaagg aagagtatga
     5401 gtattcaaca tttccgtgtc gcccttattc ccttttttgc ggcattttgc cttcctgttt
     5461 ttgctcaccc agaaacgctg gtgaaagtaa aagatgctga agatcagttg ggtgcacgag
     5521 tgggttacat cgaactggat ctcaacagcg gtaagatcct tgagagtttt cgccccgaag
     5581 aacgttttcc aatgatgagc acttttaaag ttctgctatg tggcgcggta ttatcccgta
     5641 ttgacgccgg gcaagagcaa ctcggtcgcc gcatacacta ttctcagaat gacttggttg
     5701 agtactcacc agtcacagaa aagcatctta cggatggcat gacagtaaga gaattatgca
     5761 gtgctgccat aaccatgagt gataacactg cggccaactt acttctgaca acgatcggag
     5821 gaccgaagga gctaaccgct tttttgcaca acatggggga tcatgtaact cgccttgatc
     5881 gttgggaacc ggagctgaat gaagccatac caaacgacga gcgtgacacc acgatgcctg
     5941 tagcaatggc aacaacgttg cgcaaactat taactggcga actacttact ctagcttccc
     6001 ggcaacaatt aatagactgg atggaggcgg ataaagttgc aggaccactt ctgcgctcgg
     6061 cccttccggc tggctggttt attgctgata aatctggagc cggtgagcgt gggtctcgcg
     6121 gtatcattgc agcactgggg ccagatggta agccctcccg tatcgtagtt atctacacga
     6181 cggggagtca ggcaactatg gatgaacgaa atagacagat cgctgagata ggtgcctcac
     6241 tgattaagca ttggtaactg tcagaccaag tttactcata tatactttag attgatttaa
     6301 aacttcattt ttaatttaaa aggatctagg tgaagatcct ttttgataat ctcatgacca
     6361 aaatccctta acgtgagttt tcgttccact gagcgtcaga ccccgtagaa aagatcaaag
     6421 gatcttcttg agatcctttt tttctgcgcg taatctgctg cttgcaaaca aaaaaaccac
     6481 cgctaccagc ggtggtttgt ttgccggatc aagagctacc aactcttttt ccgaaggtaa
     6541 ctggcttcag cagagcgcag ataccaaata ctgttcttct agtgtagccg tagttaggcc
     6601 accacttcaa gaactctgta gcaccgccta catacctcgc tctgctaatc ctgttaccag
     6661 tggctgctgc cagtggcgat aagtcgtgtc ttaccgggtt ggactcaaga cgatagttac
     6721 cggataaggc gcagcggtcg ggctgaacgg ggggttcgtg cacacagccc agcttggagc
     6781 gaacgaccta caccgaactg agatacctac agcgtgagct atgagaaagc gccacgcttc
     6841 ccgaagggag aaaggcggac aggtatccgg taagcggcag ggtcggaaca ggagagcgca
     6901 cgagggagct tccaggggga aacgcctggt atctttatag tcctgtcggg tttcgccacc
     6961 tctgacttga gcgtcgattt ttgtgatgct cgtcaggggg gcggagccta tggaaaaacg
     7021 ccagcaacgc ggccttttta cggttcctgg ccttttgctg gccttttgct cacatgttct
     7081 ttcctgcgtt atcccctgat tctgtggata accgtattac cgcctttgag tgagctgata
     7141 ccgctcgccg cagccgaacg accgagcgca gcgagtcagt gagcgaggaa gcggaagagc
     7201 gcccaatacg caaaccgcct ctccccgcgc gttggccgat tcattaatgc agctggcacg
     7261 acaggtttcc cgactggaaa gcgggcagtg agcgcaacgc aattaatgtg agttagctca
     7321 ctcattaggc accccaggct ttacacttta tgcttccggc tcgtatgttg tgtggaattg
     7381 tgagcggata acaatttcac acaggaaaca gctatgacca tgattacgcc aagcgcgcaa
     7441 ttaaccctca ctaaagggaa caaaagctgg agctgcaagc ttaatgtagt cttatgcaat
     7501 actcttgtag tcttgcaaca tggtaacgat gagttagcaa catgccttac aaggagagaa
     7561 aaagcaccgt gcatgccgat tggtggaagt aaggtggtac gatcgtgcct tattaggaag
     7621 gcaacagacg ggtctgacat ggattggacg aaccactgaa ttgccgcatt gcagagatat
     7681 tgtatttaag tgcctagctc gatacataaa c
//
