[The description below was written by a language model from this plasmid's Addgene catalogue record and the feature table of its GenBank file.]
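Description:
pLV-mitoGFP is an HIV-1-based, self-inactivating lentiviral transfer plasmid for expressing a mitochondrially targeted green fluorescent protein in mammalian cells. It is propagated in E. coli on a high-copy ColE1/pUC-type origin with ampicillin selection (bla), and the backbone also carries an f1 origin, an SV40 origin and leftover pBluescript-style elements (lac promoter/operator, T3 and T7 promoters). The viral portion has a third-generation layout. An RSV enhancer/promoter sits directly upstream of a truncated 5' LTR to drive genomic RNA production in packaging cells. This is followed by the Psi packaging signal, the Rev response element for Rev-dependent nuclear export, and the cPPT/CTS, which aids nuclear import of the reverse-transcribed genome. The 3' LTR has a U3 deletion, so the integrated provirus lacks LTR promoter activity, and an SV40 polyadenylation signal lies downstream of it. No mammalian selection marker is annotated.

The payload is driven by an internal CMV immediate-early enhancer/promoter. It consists of the mitochondrial presequence of human cytochrome c oxidase subunit VIII (COX8A) placed N-terminal to GFP. The feature table annotates the GFP as Aequorea victoria GFP, with primer sites noted as not matching EGFP. The presequence directs import of the fluorescent protein into the mitochondrial matrix, labelling the organelles. A WPRE follows the coding region to enhance transcript stability and expression. The associated publication concerns neuronal mitochondrial localization during Wallerian degeneration, which is consistent with using this vector to visualize mitochondria in transduced neurons and axons. The catalogue gives a total size of about 7.5 kb, whereas the held sequence record is 7.7 kb, and the cloning sites used for the insert are not recorded.
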