Addgene plasmid #44385: pLV-mitoGFP
Depositing lab: Pantelis Tsoulfas. Depositing organization: University of Miami. Publication: Mislocalization of neuronal mitochondria reveals regulation of Wallerian degeneration and NMNAT/WLDS-mediated axon protection independent of axonal mitochondria. Kitay BM, McCormack R, Wang Y, Tsoulfas P, Zhai RG. Hum Mol Genet. 2013 Jan 24. 10.1093/hmg/ddt009 PubMed 23314018.
Backbone
  Vector backbone: pLV
  Backbone size w/o insert (bp): 6727
  Total vector size (bp): 7500
  Vector type: Mammalian Expression, Lentiviral
Growth in bacteria
  Bacterial resistance: Ampicillin, 100 μg/mL
  Growth temperature: 37°C
  Growth strain: Stbl3
  Growth instructions: Grow and plate in LB with low salt
  Copy number: High Copy
Gene/Insert
  Gene/Insert name: mitoGFP (alt name: Cox8 targeting sequence and GFP)
  Species: H. sapiens (human)
  Insert size (bp): 820
  GenBank ID: AK311934
  Entrez Gene: COX8A (a.k.a. COX, COX8, COX8-2, COX8L, MC4DN15, VIII, VIII-L)
  Promoter: CMV
  Tag / fusion protein: Cox8 targeting sequence (N terminal on insert); GFP (C terminal on insert)
  Cloning method: Restriction Enzyme; 5′ cloning site unknown (unknown if destroyed); 3′ cloning site unknown (unknown if destroyed)
  Sequencing primers: 5′ CMV-F; 3′ EGFP-C
Terms and licenses: Academic/Nonprofit Terms; Industry Terms: Not Available to Industry
How to cite: pLV-mitoGFP was a gift from Pantelis Tsoulfas (Addgene plasmid # 44385 ; http://n2t.net/addgene:44385 ; RRID:Addgene_44385)
