>Addgene plasmid #44385 | pLV-mitoGFP | addgene partial sequence | sequence record 111083 | Top_Fop 5'-TCACCATTATCGTTTCAGAC-3'
CGACAGGCCCGAAGGAATAGAAGAAGAAGGTGGAGAGAGAGACAGAGACAGATCCATTCGATTAGTGAAC
GGATCTCGACGGTATCGGTTAACTTTTAAAAGAAAAGGGGGGATTGGGGGGTACAGTGCAGGGGAAAGAA
TAGTAGACATAATAGCAACAGACATACAAACTAAAGAATTACAAAAACAAATTACAAAATTCAAAATTTT
ATCGATAAGCTTGGGAGTTCCGCGTTACATAACTTACGGTAAATGGCCCGCCTGGCTGACCGCCCAACGA
CCCCCGCCCATTGACGTCAATAATGACGTATGTTCCCATAGTAACGCCAATAGGGACTTTCCATTGACGT
CAATGGGTGGAGTATTTACGGTAAACTGCCCACTTGGCAGTACATCAAGTGTATCATATGCCAAGTACGC
CCCCTATTGACGTCAATGACGGTAAATGGCCCGCCTGGCATTATGCCCAGTACATGACCTTATGGGACTT
TCCTACTTGGCAGTACATCTACGTATTAGTCATCGCTATTACCATGGTGATGCGGTTTTGGCAGTACATC
AATGGGCGTGGATAGCGGTTTGACTCACGGGGATTTCCAAGTCTCCACCCCATTGACGTC
