>Addgene plasmid #44385 | pLV-mitoGFP | addgene partial sequence | sequence record 111085 | Futet-R 5'-CAAAGGCATTAAAGCAGCGT-3'
GGAGCAACATAGTTAAGAATACCAGTCAATCTTTCACAAATTTTGTAATCCAGAGGTTGATTGTCGATAT
CTGTACAGGGCCCTGATCATCCGGAGTCGAGGTCGACGGTATCGATAAGCTTGATCTAGAGGATCCCCGG
AAGTCTGGACATTTATTTGTATAGTTCATCCATGCCATGTGTAATCCCAGCAGCTGTTACAAACTCAAGA
AGGACCATGTGGTCTCTCTTTTCGTTGGGATCTTTCGAAAGGGCAGATTGTGTGGACAGGTAATGGTTGT
CTGGTAAAAGGACAGGGCCATCGCCAATTGGAGTATTTTGTTGATAATGATCTGCTAGTTGAACGCTTCC
ATCTTCAATGTTGTGTCTAATTTTGAAGTTAACTTTGATTCCATTCTTTTGTTTGTCTGCCATGATGTAT
ACATTGTGTGAGTTATAGTTGTATTCCAATTTGTGTCCAAGAATGTTTCCATCTTCTTTAAAATCAATAC
CTTTTAACTCGATTCTATTAACAAGGGTATCACCTTCAAACTTGACTTCAGCACGTGTCTTGTAGTTCCC
GTCATCTTTGAAAAATATAGTTCTTTCCTGTACATAACCTTCGGGCATGGCACTCTTGAAAAAGTCATGC
CGTTTCATATGATCTGGGTATCTTGAAAAGCATTGAACACCATAAGAGAAAGTAGTGACAAGTGTTGGCC
ATGGAACAGGTAGTTTTCCAGTAGTGCAAATAAATTTAA
