>Addgene plasmid #44385 | pLV-mitoGFP | addgene partial sequence | sequence record 114534 | pCEP4-F 5'-tacgggactttcctacttggc-3'
GTCATCGCTATTACCATGGTGATGCGGTTTTGGCAGTACATCAATGGGCGTGGATAGCGGTTTGACTCAC
GGGGATTTCCAAGTCTCCACCCCATTGACGTCAATGGGAGTTTGTTTTGGCACCAAAATCAACGGGACTT
TCCAAAATGTCGTAACAACTCCGCCCCATTGACGCAAATGGGCGGTAGGCGTGTACGGTGGGAGGTCTAT
ATAAGCAGAGCTCGTTTAGTGAACCGTCAGATCGCCTGGAGACGCCATCCACGCTGTTTTGACCTCCATA
GAAGACACCGCCCGGGCGTACGGGATCCCACCGGTGCTCGAGATGCATACTAGTGGATCCCCCGGGCTGC
AGGAATTCGATAATTCGGGTACTCCGTGCCATCATGTCCGTCCTGACGCCGCTGCTGCTGCGGGGCTTGA
CAGGCTCGGCCCGGCGGCTCCCAGTGCCGCGCGCCAAGATCCATTCGTTGCCGCCGGAGGGGAAGCTTAT
CGATTATGATGTTCCTGATTATGCAAGCTTAATGAGTAAAGGAGAAGAACTTTTCACTGGAGTTGTCCCA
ATTCTTGTTGAATTAGATGGTGATGTTAATGGGCACAAATTTTCTGTCAGTGGAGAGGGTGAAGGTGATG
CAACATACGGAAAACTTACCCTTAAATTTATTTGCACTACTGGAAAACTACCTGTTCCATGGCCAACACT
TGTCACTACTTTCTCTTATGGTGTTCAATGCTTTTCAAGATACCCAGATCATATGAAACGGCATGACTTT
TTCAAGAGTGCCATGCCCGAAGGTTATGTACAGGAAAGAACTATATTTTTCAAAGATGACGGGAACTACA
AGACACGTGCTGAAGTCAAGTTTGAAGGTGATACCCTTGTTAATAGAATCGAGTTAAA
